Addgene plasmid #16453: hMSH2 Clone E3 (full-length)
Depositing lab: Bert Vogelstein. Depositing organization: Johns Hopkins University and School of Medicine. Publication: Mutations of a mutS homolog in hereditary nonpolyposis colorectal cancer. Leach FS, Nicolaides NC, Papadopoulos N, Liu B, Jen J, Parsons R, Peltomaki P, Sistonen P, Aaltonen LA, Nystroem-Lahti M. Cell. 1993 Dec 17. 75(6):1215-25. 10.1016/0092-8674(93)90330-S PubMed 8261515.
Backbone
  Vector backbone: pBluescript SK
  Backbone manufacturer: Stratagene
  Backbone size w/o insert (bp): 3000
  Vector type: Bacterial Expression
Growth in bacteria
  Bacterial resistance: Ampicillin, 100 μg/mL
  Growth temperature: 37°C
  Growth strain: DH5alpha
  Copy number: High Copy
Gene/Insert
  Gene/Insert name: MSH2
  Species: H. sapiens (human)
  Insert size (bp): 3100
  Entrez Gene: MSH2 (a.k.a. COCA1, FCC1, HNPCC, HNPCC1, LCFS2, LYNCH1, MMRCS2, MSH-2, hMSH2)
  Cloning method: Restriction Enzyme; 5′ cloning site XbaI (unknown if destroyed); 3′ cloning site XhoI (unknown if destroyed)
  Sequencing primers: 5′ T3; 3′ T7
Terms and licenses: Academic/Nonprofit Terms; Industry Terms: Not Available to Industry
Depositor comments: A full-length clone of hMSH2 cDNA was cloned into the XbaI/XhoI site of pBluescript SK.
How to cite: hMSH2 Clone E3 (full-length) was a gift from Bert Vogelstein (Addgene plasmid # 16453 ; http://n2t.net/addgene:16453 ; RRID:Addgene_16453)
