[The description below was written by a language model from this plasmid's Addgene catalogue record and pLannotate feature annotations shown in this document.]
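Description:
hMSH2 Clone E3 (full-length) is a cloned human MSH2 cDNA carried in the pBluescript SK phagemid, a small high-copy E. coli cloning vector. The sequenced plasmid is about 6.1 kb, consistent with a roughly 3 kb backbone plus a roughly 3.1 kb insert placed between the XbaI and XhoI sites of the polylinker. Propagation relies on the ColE1/pUC-type origin, and selection is by ampicillin through the bla (AmpR) gene and its own promoter. An f1 origin is also present, which allows single-stranded DNA to be rescued with helper phage.

The MSH2 open reading frame (about 2.8 kb) interrupts the multiple cloning site, so only fragments of the MCS and lacZα remain annotated on either side. It lies in the same orientation as the upstream lac promoter/operator with its CAP binding site and the T3 promoter, while the T7 promoter sits at the opposite end, pointing back toward the insert. This arrangement means sense RNA can be produced in vitro with T3 polymerase and antisense RNA with T7 polymerase, and the same two sites serve as sequencing primer positions. No epitope tags, reporters or eukaryotic promoters are annotated. Although the plasmid is catalogued as a bacterial expression vector, it is essentially a cDNA clone rather than a dedicated protein production construct.

MSH2 encodes a core component of post-replicative DNA mismatch repair, pairing with MSH6 (MutSα) or MSH3 (MutSβ) to recognise mismatches and insertion-deletion loops. The clone comes from work linking this mutS homolog to hereditary nonpolyposis colorectal cancer. It is suited as a reference template for subcloning, in vitro transcription/translation, probe generation and mutagenesis.
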