Features (pLannotate 1.2.2; 14 found; start..end, strand, type, name):
     62..80      -  promoter       T7 promoter: promoter for bacteriophage T7 RNA polymerase
     83..240     +  CDS            lacZα (fragment): LacZα fragment of β-galactosidase; lacZ fragment
    245..720     -  rep_origin     f1 ori (sequence partly withheld): f1 bacteriophage origin of replication; arrow indicates direction of (+) strand synthesis
    747..851     +  promoter       AmpR promoter: bla
    852..1712    +  CDS            AmpR: β-lactamase; bla; confers resistance to ampicillin, carbenicillin, and related antibiotics
   1883..2471    +  rep_origin     ori: high-copy-number ColE1/pMB1/pBR322/pUC origin of replication
   2654..2746    +  CDS            lacI (fragment): lac repressor; lacI; The lac repressor binds to the lac operator to inhibit transcription in E. coli. This inhibition can be relieved by adding lactose or isopropyl-β-D-thiogalactopyranoside (IPTG).
   2759..2780    +  protein_bind   CAP binding site: CAP binding activates transcription in the presence of cAMP. E. coli catabolite activator protein
   2795..2825    +  promoter       lac promoter: promoter for the E. coli lac operon
   2833..2849    +  protein_bind   lac operator: The lac repressor binds to the lac operator to inhibit transcription in E. coli. This inhibition can be relieved by adding lactose or isopropyl-β-D-thiogalactopyranoside (IPTG). lac repressor encoded by lacI
   2894..2912    +  promoter       T3 promoter: promoter for bacteriophage T3 RNA polymerase
   2925..2954    +  misc_feature   MCS (fragment): pBluescript multiple cloning site
   2967..5768    +  CDS            MSH2: MSH2_HUMAN - Experimental evidence at protein level: Swiss-Prot protein existence level 1. Component of the post-replicative DNA mismatch repair system (MMR). Forms two different heterodimers: MutS alpha (MSH2-MSH6 heterodimer) and MutS beta (MSH2-MSH3 heterodimer) which binds to DNA mismatches thereby initiating DNA repair. When bound, heterodimers bend the DNA helix and shields approximately 20 base pairs. MutS alpha recognizes single base mismatches and dinucleotide insertion-deletion loops (IDL) in the DNA. MutS beta recognizes larger insertion-deletion loops up to 13 nucleotides long. Aft
   6062..53      +  misc_feature   MCS (fragment) (across the origin): pBluescript multiple cloning site
>Addgene plasmid #16453 | hMSH2 Clone E3 (full-length) | addgene full sequence | sequence record 250389 | Addgene NGS Result
AATTCGATATCAAGCTTATCGATACCGTCGACCTCGAGGGGGGGCCCGGTACCCAATTCGCCCTATAGTG
AGTCGTATTACAATTCACTGGCCGTCGTTTTACAACGTCGTGACTGGGAAAACCCTGGCGTTACCCAACT
TAATCGCCTTGCAGCACATCCCCCTTTCGCCAGCTGGCGTAATAGCGAAGAGGCCCGCACCGATCGCCCT
TCCCAACAGTTGCGCAGCCTGAATGGCGAATGGCAAATTGTAAGCGTTAATATTTTGTTAAAATTCGCGT
TAAATTTTTGTTAAATCAGCTCATTTTTTAACCAATAGGCCGAAATCGGCAAAATCCCTTATAAATCAAA
AGAATAGACCGAGATAGGGT
[37 nt withheld, positions 371-407]
TGGAACAAGAGTCCACTATTAAAGAACGTGGACTCCAACGTCAAAGG
[49 nt withheld, positions 455-503]
T
[91 nt withheld, positions 505-595]
G
[124 nt withheld, positions 597-720]
CAGGTGGCACTTTTCGGGGAAATGTGCGCGGAACCCCTATTTGTTTATTTTTCTAAATACATTCAAATAT
GTATCCGCTCATGAGACAATAACCCTGATAAATGCTTCAATAATATTGAAAAAGGAAGAGTATGAGTATT
CAACATTTCCGTGTCGCCCTTATTCCCTTTTTTGCGGCATTTTGCCTTCCTGTTTTTGCTCACCCAGAAA
CGCTGGTGAAAGTAAAAGATGCTGAAGATCAGTTGGGTGCACGAGTGGGTTACATCGAACTGGATCTCAA
CAGCGGTAAGATCCTTGAGAGTTTTCGCCCCGAAGAACGTTTTCCAATGATGAGCACTTTTAAAGTTCTG
CTATGTGGCGCGGTATTATCCCGTATTGACGCCGGGCAAGAGCAACTCGGTCGCCGCATACACTATTCTC
AGAATGACTTGGTTGAGTACTCACCAGTCACAGAAAAGCATCTTACGGATGGCATGACAGTAAGAGAATT
ATGCAGTGCTGCCATAACCATGAGTGATAACACTGCGGCCAACTTACTTCTGACAACGATCGGAGGACCG
AAGGAGCTAACCGCTTTTTTGCACAACATGGGGGATCATGTAACTCGCCTTGATCGTTGGGAACCGGAGC
TGAATGAAGCCATACCAAACGACGAGCGTGACACCACGATGCCTGTAGCAATGGCAACAACGTTGCGCAA
ACTATTAACTGGCGAACTACTTACTCTAGCTTCCCGGCAACAATTAATAGACTGGATGGAGGCGGATAAA
GTTGCAGGACCACTTCTGCGCTCGGCCCTTCCGGCTGGCTGGTTTATTGCTGATAAATCTGGAGCCGGTG
AGCGTGGGTCTCGCGGTATCATTGCAGCACTGGGGCCAGATGGTAAGCCCTCCCGTATCGTAGTTATCTA
CACGACGGGGAGTCAGGCAACTATGGATGAACGAAATAGACAGATCGCTGAGATAGGTGCCTCACTGATT
AAGCATTGGTAACTGTCAGACCAAGTTTACTCATATATACTTTAGATTGATTTAAAACTTCATTTTTAAT
TTAAAAGGATCTAGGTGAAGATCCTTTTTGATAATCTCATGACCAAAATCCCTTAACGTGAGTTTTCGTT
CCACTGAGCGTCAGACCCCGTAGAAAAGATCAAAGGATCTTCTTGAGATCCTTTTTTTCTGCGCGTAATC
TGCTGCTTGCAAACAAAAAAACCACCGCTACCAGCGGTGGTTTGTTTGCCGGATCAAGAGCTACCAACTC
TTTTTCCGAAGGTAACTGGCTTCAGCAGAGCGCAGATACCAAATACTGTTCTTCTAGTGTAGCCGTAGTT
AGGCCACCACTTCAAGAACTCTGTAGCACCGCCTACATACCTCGCTCTGCTAATCCTGTTACCAGTGGCT
GCTGCCAGTGGCGATAAGTCGTGTCTTACCGGGTTGGACTCAAGACGATAGTTACCGGATAAGGCGCAGC
GGTCGGGCTGAACGGGGGGTTCGTGCACACAGCCCAGCTTGGAGCGAACGACCTACACCGAACTGAGATA
CCTACAGCGTGAGCTATGAGAAAGCGCCACGCTTCCCGAAGGGAGAAAGGCGGACAGGTATCCGGTAAGC
GGCAGGGTCGGAACAGGAGAGCGCACGAGGGAGCTTCCAGGGGGAAACGCCTGGTATCTTTATAGTCCTG
TCGGGTTTCGCCACCTCTGACTTGAGCGTCGATTTTTGTGATGCTCGTCAGGGGGGCGGAGCCTATGGAA
AAACGCCAGCAACGCGGCCTTTTTACGGTTCCTGGCCTTTTGCTGGCCTTTTGCTCACATGTTCTTTCCT
GCGTTATCCCCTGATTCTGTGGATAACCGTATTACCGCCTTTGAGTGAGCTGATACCGCTCGCCGCAGCC
GAACGACCGAGCGCAGCGAGTCAGTGAGCGAGGAAGCGGAAGAGCGCCCAATACGCAAACCGCCTCTCCC
CGCGCGTTGGCCGATTCATTAATGCAGCTGGCACGACAGGTTTCCCGACTGGAAAGCGGGCAGTGAGCGC
AACGCAATTAATGTGAGTTAGCTCACTCATTAGGCACCCCAGGCTTTACACTTTATGCTTCCGGCTCGTA
TGTTGTGTGGAATTGTGAGCGGATAACAATTTCACACAGGAAACAGCTATGACCATGATTACGCCAAGCT
CGAAATTAACCCTCACTAAAGGGAACAAAAGCTGGAGCTCCACCGCGGTGGCGGCCGCTCTAGAGGAGGT
TTCGCCATGGCGGTGCAGCCGAAGGAGACGCTGCAGTTGGAGAGCGCGGCCGAGGTCGGCTTCGTGCGCT
TCTTTCAGGGCATGCCGGAGAAGCCGACCACCACAGTGCGCCTTTTCGACCGGGGCGACTTCTATACGGC
GCACGGCGAGGACGCGCTGCTGGCCGCCCGGGAGGTGTTCAAGACCCAGGGGGTGATCAAGTACATGGGG
CCGGCAGGAGCAAAGAATCTGCAGAGTGTTGTGCTTAGTAAAATGAATTTTGAATCTTTTGTAAAAGATC
TTCTTCTGGTTCGTCAGTATAGAGTTGAAGTTTATAAGAATAGAGCTGGAAATAAGGCATCCAAGGAGAA
TGATTGGTATTTGGCATATAAGGCTTCTCCTGGCAATCTCTCTCAGTTTGAAGACATTCTCTTTGGTAAC
AATGATATGTCAGCTTCCATTGGTGTTGTGGGTGTTAAAATGTCCGCAGTTGATGGCCAGAGACAGGTTG
GAGTTGGGTATGTGGATTCCATACAGAGGAAACTAGGACTGTGTGAATTCCCTGATAATGATCAGTTCTC
CAATCTTGAGGCTCTCCTCATCCAGATTGGACCAAAGGAATGTGTTTTACCCGGAGGAGAGACTGCTGGA
GACATGGGGAAACTGAGACAGATAATTCAAAGAGGAGGAATTCTGATCACAGAAAGAAAAAAAGCTGACT
TTTCCACAAAAGACATTTATCAGGACCTCAACCGGTTGTTGAAAGGCAAAAAGGGAGAGCAGATGAATAG
TGCTGTATTGCCAGAAATGGAGAATCAGGTTGCAGTTTCATCACTGTCTGCGGTAATCAAGTTTTTAGAA
CTCTTATCAGATGATTCCAACTTTGGACAGTTTGAACTGACTACTTTTGACTTCAGCCAGTATATGAAAT
TGGATATTGCAGCAGTCAGAGCCCTTAACCTTTTTCAGGGTTCTGTTGAAGATACCACTGGCTCTCAGTC
TCTGGCTGCCTTGCTGAATAAGTGTAAAACCCCTCAAGGACAAAGACTTGTTAACCAGTGGATTAAGCAG
CCTCTCATGGATAAGAACAGAATAGAGGAGAGATTGAATTTAGTGGAAGCTTTTGTAGAAGATGCAGAAT
TGAGGCAGACTTTACAAGAAGATTTACTTCGTCGATTCCCAGATCTTAACCGACTTGCCAAGAAGTTTCA
AAGACAAGCAGCAAACTTACAAGATTGTTACCGACTCTATCAGGGTATAAATCAACTACCTAATGTTATA
CAGGCTCTGGAAAAACATGAAGGAAAACACCAGAAATTATTGTTGGCAGTTTTTGTGACTCCTCTTACTG
ATCTTCGTTCTGACTTCTCCAAGTTTCAGGAAATGATAGAAACAACTTTAGATATGGATCAGGTGGAAAA
CCATGAATTCCTTGTAAAACCTTCATTTGATCCTAATCTCAGTGAATTAAGAGAAATAATGAATGACTTG
GAAAAGAAGATGCAGTCAACATTAATAAGTGCAGCCAGAGATCTTGGCTTGGACCCTGGCAAACAGATTA
AACTGGATTCCAGTGCACAGTTTGGATATTACTTTCGTGTAACCTGTAAGGAAGAAAAAGTCCTTCGTAA
CAATAAAAACTTTAGTACTGTAGATATCCAGAAGAATGGTGTTAAATTTACCAACAGCAAATTGACTTCT
TTAAATGAAGAGTATACCAAAAATAAAACAGAATATGAAGAAGCCCAGGATGCCATTGTTAAAGAAATTG
TCAATATTTCTTCAGGCTATGTAGAACCAATGCAGACACTCAATGATGTGTTAGCTCAGCTAGATGCTGT
TGTCAGCTTTGCTCACGTGTCAAATGGAGCACCTGTTCCATATGTACGACCAGCCATTTTGGAGAAAGGA
CAAGGAAGAATTATATTAAAAGCATCCAGGCATGCTTGTGTTGAAGTTCAAGATGAAATTGCATTTATTC
CTAATGACGTATACTTTGAAAAAGATAAACAGATGTTCCACATCATTACTGGCCCCAATATGGGAGGTAA
ATCAACATATATTCGACAAACTGGGGTGATAGTACTCATGGCCCAAATTGGGTGTTTTGTGCCATGTGAG
TCAGCAGAAGTGTCCATTGTGGACTGCATCTTAGCCCGAGTAGGGGCTGGTGACAGTCAATTGAAAGGAG
TCTCCACGTTCATGGCTGAAATGTTGGAAACTGCTTCTATCCTCAGGTCTGCAACCAAAGATTCATTAAT
AATCATAGATGAATTGGGAAGAGGAACTTCTACCTACGATGGATTTGGGTTAGCATGGGCTATATCAGAA
TACATTGCAACAAAGATTGGTGCTTTTTGCATGTTTGCAACCCATTTTCATGAACTTACTGCCTTGGCCA
ATCAGATACCAACTGTTAATAATCTACATGTCACAGCACTCACCACTGAAGAGACCTTAACTATGCTTTA
TCAGGTGAAGAAAGGTGTCTGTGATCAAAGTTTTGGGATTCATGTTGCAGAGCTTGCTAATTTCCCTAAG
CATGTAATAGAGTGTGCTAAACAGAAAGCCCTGGAACTTGAGGAGTTTCAGTATATTGGAGAATCGCAAG
GATATGATATCATGGAACCAGCAGCAAAGAAGTGCTATCTGGAAAGAGAGCAAGGTGAAAAAATTATTCA
GGAGTTCCTGTCCAAGGTGAAACAAATGCCCTTTACTGAAATGTCAGAAGAAAACATCACAATAAAGTTA
AAACAGCTAAAAGCTGAAGTAATAGCAAAGAATAATAGCTTTGTAAATGAAATCATTTCACGAATAAAAG
TTACTACGTGAAAAATCCCAGTAATGGAATGAAGGTAATATTGATAAGCTATTGTCTGTAATAGTTTTAT
ATTGTTTTATATTAACCCTTTTTCCATAGTGTTAACTGTCAGTGCCCATGGGCTATCAACTTAATAAGAT
ATTTAGTAATATTTTACTTTGAGGACATTTTCAAAGATTTTTATTTTGAAAAATGAGAGCTGTAACTGAG
GACTGTTTGCAATTGACATAGGCAATAATAAGTGATGTGCTGAATTTTATAAATAAAATCATGTAGTTTG
TGGAAAAAAAAAAAAAAAAANGG
