>Addgene plasmid #16453 | hMSH2 Clone E3 (full-length) | addgene partial sequence | sequence record 23185 | T3 5'-GCAATTAACCCTCACTAAAGG-3'
CGCCATGGCGGTGCAGCCGAAGGAGACGCTGCAGTTGGAGAGCGCGGCCGAGGTCGGCTTCGTGCGCTTC
TTTCAGGGCATGCCGGAGAAGCCGACCACCACAGTGCGCCTTTTCGACCGGGGCGACTTCTATACGGCGC
ACGGCGAGGACGCGCTGCTGGCCGCCCGGGAGGTGTTCAAGACCCAGGGGGTGATCAAGTACATGGGGCC
GGCAGGAGCAAAGAATCTGCAGAGTGTTGTGCTTAGTAAAATGAATTTTGAATCTTTTGTAAAAGATCTT
CTTCTGGTTCGTCAGTATAGAGTTGAAGTTTATAAGAATAGAGCTGGAAATAAGGCATCCAAGGAGAATG
ATTGGTATTTGGCATATAAGGCTTCTCCTGGCAATCTCTCTCAGTTTGAAGACATTCTCTTTGGTAACAA
TGATATGTCAGCTTCCATTGGTGTTGTGGGTGTTAAAATGTCCGCAGTTGATGGCCAGAGACAGGTTGGA
GTTGGGTATGTGGATTCCATACAGAGGAAACTAGGACTGTGTGAATTCCCTGATAATGATCAGTTCTCCA
ATCTTGAGGCTCTCCTCATCCAGATTGGACCAAAGGAATGTGTTTTACCCGGAGGAGAGACTGCTGGAGA
CATGGGGAAACTGAGACAGATAATTCAAAGAGGAGGAATTCTGATCACAGAA
